Addgene plasmid #43197: I-TGGG
Depositing lab: Chad Cowan & Kiran Musunuru. Depositing organization: Harvard University. Publication: A TALEN Genome-Editing System for Generating Human Stem Cell-Based Disease Models. Ding Q, Lee YK, Schaefer EA, Peters DT, Veres A, Kim K, Kuperwasser N, Motola DL, Meissner TB, Hendriks WT, Trevisan M, Gupta RM, Moisan A, Banks E, Friesen M, Schinzel RT, Xia F, Tang A, Xia Y, Figueroa E, Wann A, Ahfeldt T, Daheron L, Zhang F, Rubin LL, Peng LF, Chung RT, Musunuru K, Cowan CA. Cell Stem Cell. 2012 Dec 12. pii: S1934-5909(12)00645-5. doi: 10.1016/j.stem.2012.11.011. PubMed 23246482.
Backbone
  Vector backbone: pCRII-TOPO
  Backbone manufacturer: Invitrogen
  Backbone size w/o insert (bp): 3973
  Vector type: Bacterial Cloning
Growth in bacteria
  Bacterial resistance: Ampicillin and Kanamycin, 100 & 50 μg/mL
  Growth temperature: 37°C
  Growth strain: Top10
  Copy number: High Copy
Gene/Insert
  Gene/Insert name: I-TGGG
  Species: Synthetic
  Insert size (bp): 424
  Cloning method: TOPO Cloning
  Sequencing primers: 5′ T7; 3′ M13-rev
Terms and licenses: Academic/Nonprofit Terms; Industry Terms: Not Available to Industry
How to cite: I-TGGG was a gift from Chad Cowan & Kiran Musunuru (Addgene plasmid # 43197 ; http://n2t.net/addgene:43197 ; RRID:Addgene_43197)
