[The description below was written by a language model from this plasmid's Addgene catalogue record.]
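Description:
I-TGGG is a bacterial cloning plasmid built on the commercial pCRII-TOPO backbone (about 4.0 kb without insert), into which a 424 bp synthetic insert was introduced by TOPO cloning. It is maintained at high copy in E. coli and carries both ampicillin and kanamycin resistance, so either or both antibiotics can be used for selection. The insert is flanked by T7 and M13-reverse priming sites, which the record lists for sequence verification. No feature table is provided, so the detailed layout of origins, promoters and other backbone elements is not documented here. There is also no indication that the insert is meant to be expressed from this vector, which serves as a storage and propagation plasmid rather than an expression construct.

The record does not describe the insert beyond its name and synthetic origin, but the plasmid comes from a TALEN genome-editing system developed for generating human stem cell-based disease models. In that context, the name and size are consistent with a pre-assembled block of TALE repeat modules. A 424 bp fragment would correspond roughly to four repeat units of about 100 bp each, with "TGGG" plausibly denoting the four DNA bases those repeats recognise and the "I" prefix plausibly denoting the block's position within the final repeat array. This reading is an inference from the naming convention rather than something the fields state. Plasmids of this type are generally used as library components, from which the multimer fragment is excised or amplified and joined with other blocks to build a custom TALE DNA-binding domain. That domain is then transferred into a nuclease expression backbone.
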