>Addgene plasmid #43197 | I-TGGG | depositor partial sequence | sequence record 58462 | I-TGGG sequence 424 bps
CGTCTCCTGACCCCAGAGCAGGTCGTGGCCATTGCCTCGAATGGAGGGGGCAAACAGGCGTTGGAAACCG
TACAACGATTGCTGCCGGTGCTGTGCCAAGCGCACGGACTCACCCCAGAGCAGGTCGTGGCAATCGCGAG
CAATAACGGCGGAAAACAGGCTTTGGAAACGGTGCAGAGGCTCCTTCCAGTGCTGTGCCAAGCGCACGGC
CTCACCCCAGAGCAGGTCGTGGCAATCGCGAGCAATAACGGCGGAAAACAGGCTTTGGAAACGGTGCAGA
GGCTCCTTCCAGTGCTGTGCCAAGCGCACGGATTAACCCCAGAGCAGGTCGTGGCAATCGCGAGCAATAA
CGGCGGAAAACAGGCTTTGGAAACGGTGCAGAGGCTCCTTCCAGTGCTGTGCCAAGCGCACGGCTTAAGA
GACG
