>Addgene plasmid #43197 | I-TGGG | addgene partial sequence | sequence record 61920 | M13-F20 5'-TGTAAAACGACGGCCAGT-3'
CGATTGGGCCCTCTAGATGCATGCTCGAGCGGCCGCCAGTGTGATGGATATCTGCAGAATTCGCCCTTAT
ATAGATGCCGTCCTAGCGCGTCTCCTGACCCCAGAGCAGGTCGTGGCCATTGCCTCGAATGGAGGGGGCA
AACAGGCGTTGGAAACCGTACAACGATTGCTGCCGGTGCTGTGCCAAGCGCACGGACTCACCCCAGAGCA
GGTCGTGGCAATCGCGAGCAATAACGGCGGAAAACAGGCTTTGGAAACGGTGCAGAGGCTCCTTCCAGTG
CTGTGCCAAGCGCACGGCCTCACCCCAGAGCAGGTCGTGGCAATCGCGAGCAATAACGGCGGAAAACAGG
CTTTGGAAACGGTGCAGAGGCTCCTTCCAGTGCTGTGCCAAGCGCACGGATTAACCCCAGAGCAGGTCGT
GGCAATCGCGAGCAATAACGGCGGAAAACAGGCTTTGGAAACGGTGCAGAGGCTCCTTCCAGTGCTGTGC
CAAGCGCACGGCTTAAGAGACGTGGGCACAGGAAAGATACTTAAGGGCGAATTCCAGCACACTGGCGGCC
GTTACTAGTGGATCCGAGCTCGGTACCAAGCTTGATGCATAGCTTGAGTATTCTATAGTGTCACCTAAAT
AGCTTGGCGTAATCATGGTCATAGCTGTTTCCTGTGTGAAATTGTTATCCGCTCACAATTCCACACAACA
TACGAGCCGGAAGCATAAAGTGTAAAGCCTGGGGTGCCTAATGAGTGAGCTAACTCACATTAATTGCGTT
GCGCTCACTGCCCGCTTTCCAGTCGGGAAACCTGTCGTGCCAGCTGCATTAATGAATCGGCCAACGCGCG
GGGAGAGGCGGTTTGCGTATTGGGCGCTCTTCCGCTTCCTCGCTCACTGACTCGCTGCGCTCGGTCGTTC
GGCTGCGGCGAGCGGTATCAGCTCACTCAAAGGCGGTAATACGGTTATCCACAGAATCAGGGGATAACGC
AGG
